Addgene plasmid #237420: HA-Sestrin2 (E451Q)
Depositing lab: David Sabatini. Publication: Structural basis for the dynamic regulation of mTORC1 by amino acids. Valenstein ML, Wranik M, Lalgudi PV, Linde-Garelli KY, Choi Y, Chivukula RR, Sabatini DM, Rogala KB. Nature. 2025 Aug 20. doi: 10.1038/s41586-025-09428-7. PubMed 40836086.
Backbone
  Vector backbone: pRK5
  Vector type: Mammalian Expression
Growth in bacteria
  Bacterial resistance: Ampicillin, 100 μg/mL
  Growth temperature: 37°C
  Growth strain: DH5alpha
  Copy number: High Copy
Gene/Insert
  Gene/Insert name: Sestrin2
  Species: H. sapiens (human)
  Mutation: E451Q
  Entrez Gene: SESN2 (a.k.a. HI95, SES2, SEST2)
  Tag / fusion protein: HA (N terminal on insert)
  Cloning method: Restriction Enzyme; 5′ cloning site unknown (unknown if destroyed)
Terms and licenses: Academic/Nonprofit Terms; Industry Terms: Not Available to Industry
Depositor comments: Based on Addgene Plasmid # 72593 (pRK5-HA-Sestrin2) from Chantranupong et al. 2014
How to cite: HA-Sestrin2 (E451Q) was a gift from David Sabatini (Addgene plasmid # 237420 ; http://n2t.net/addgene:237420 ; RRID:Addgene_237420)
