[The description below was written by a language model from this plasmid's Addgene catalogue record and pLannotate feature annotations shown in this document.]
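Description:
HA-Sestrin2 (E451Q) is a mammalian expression plasmid built on the pRK5 backbone that encodes human Sestrin2 (SESN2, also known as Hi95) carrying an E451Q point substitution and an N-terminal HA epitope tag. According to the depositor comments, it derives from an earlier wild-type pRK5-HA-Sestrin2 construct. In bacteria the 6.2 kb plasmid is maintained through a high-copy ColE1/pUC-type origin and selected with ampicillin via the β-lactamase gene. An M13 phage origin is also present, and short remnants of lacZα, lacI, rop and bom, along with a lac promoter/operator, appear to be backbone leftovers with no role in the payload.

Expression in mammalian cells is driven by the human cytomegalovirus immediate-early enhancer and promoter, followed by a fragment of CMV intron A, with the SESN2 coding sequence terminated by an SV40 polyadenylation signal. An SP6 promoter sits just upstream of the insert and could support in vitro transcription. The annotation also flags a short fragment resembling an IgH signal sequence in the leader region. This is a partial match, and its significance is not stated in the record. The HA tag is not separately annotated, but presumably lies in the unannotated stretch before the SESN2 open reading frame. An SV40 enhancer/early promoter region lies downstream of the cassette, and no mammalian selection marker is annotated, which is consistent with transient transfection use.

The associated publication concerns the structural basis of amino acid regulation of mTORC1, so the plasmid is presumably used to express tagged mutant Sestrin2 for detection or immunoprecipitation alongside the wild-type protein. The record does not state the functional consequence of E451Q.
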