Features (pLannotate 1.2.2; 20 found; start..end, strand, type, name):
     14..393     +  enhancer       CMV enhancer: human cytomegalovirus immediate early enhancer
    394..597     +  promoter       CMV promoter: human cytomegalovirus (CMV) immediate early promoter
    733..776     +  intron         CMV intron (fragment): modified intron A from human cytomegalovirus
    828..846     +  promoter       SP6 promoter: promoter for bacteriophage SP6 RNA polymerase
    850..887     +  CDS            IgH signal sequence (fragment): signal sequence from the mouse immunoglobulin heavy chain variable region
   1032..2471    +  CDS            SESN2: SESN2_HUMAN - Also known as Hi95 From Homo sapiens (Human).
   2521..2655    +  polyA_signal   SV40 poly(A) signal: SV40 polyadenylation signal
   2724..3081    +  promoter       SV40 promoter: SV40 enhancer and early promoter
   3100..3254    +  CDS            lacZα (fragment): LacZα fragment of β-galactosidase; lacZ fragment
   3260..3311    -  misc_feature   bom (fragment): basis of mobility region from pBR322
   3330..3710    +  rep_origin     M13 ori (sequence partly withheld): M13 bacteriophage origin of replication; arrow indicates direction of (+) strand synthesis
   3786..3835    -  misc_feature   bom (fragment): basis of mobility region from pBR322
   3937..3972    -  CDS            rop (fragment): Rop protein, which maintains plasmids at low copy number; rop
   4067..4171    +  promoter       AmpR promoter: bla
   4172..5032    +  CDS            AmpR: β-lactamase; bla; confers resistance to ampicillin, carbenicillin, and related antibiotics
   5203..5791    +  rep_origin     ori: high-copy-number ColE1/pMB1/pBR322/pUC origin of replication
   5974..6066    +  CDS            lacI (fragment): lac repressor; lacI; The lac repressor binds to the lac operator to inhibit transcription in E. coli. This inhibition can be relieved by adding lactose or isopropyl-β-D-thiogalactopyranoside (IPTG).
   6079..6100    +  protein_bind   CAP binding site: CAP binding activates transcription in the presence of cAMP. E. coli catabolite activator protein
   6115..6145    +  promoter       lac promoter: promoter for the E. coli lac operon
   6153..6169    +  protein_bind   lac operator: The lac repressor binds to the lac operator to inhibit transcription in E. coli. This inhibition can be relieved by adding lactose or isopropyl-β-D-thiogalactopyranoside (IPTG). lac repressor encoded by lacI
>Addgene plasmid #237420 | HA-Sestrin2 (E451Q) | addgene full sequence | sequence record 474948 | Addgene NGS Result
TTCGAGCTCGCCCGACATTGATTATTGACTAGTTATTAATAGTAATCAATTACGGGGTCATTAGTTCATA
GCCCATATATGGAGTTCCGCGTTACATAACTTACGGTAAATGGCCCGCCTGGCTGACCGCCCAACGACCC
CCGCCCATTGACGTCAATAATGACGTATGTTCCCATAGTAACGCCAATAGGGACTTTCCATTGACGTCAA
TGGGTGGAGTATTTACGGTAAACTGCCCACTTGGCAGTACATCAAGTGTATCATATGCCAAGTACGCCCC
CTATTGACGTCAATGACGGTAAATGGCCCGCCTGGCATTATGCCCAGTACATGACCTTATGGGACTTTCC
TACTTGGCAGTACATCTACGTATTAGTCATCGCTATTACCATGGTGATGCGGTTTTGGCAGTACATCAAT
GGGCGTGGATAGCGGTTTGACTCACGGGGATTTCCAAGTCTCCACCCCATTGACGTCAATGGGAGTTTGT
TTTGGCACCAAAATCAACGGGACTTTCCAAAATGTCGTAACAACTCCGCCCCATTGACGCAAATGGGCGG
TAGGCGTGTACGGTGGGAGGTCTATATAAGCAGAGCTCGTTTAGTGAACCGTCAGATCGCCTGGAGACGC
CATCCACGCTGTTTTGACCTCCATAGAAGACACCGGGACCGATCCAGCCTCCGCGGCCGGGAACGGTGCA
TTGGAACGCGGATTCCCCGTGCCAAGAGTGACGTAAGTACCGCCTATAGAGTCTATAGGCCCACCCCCTT
GGCTTCGTTAGAACGCGGCTACAATTAATACATAACCTTATGTATCATACACATACGATTTAGGTGACAC
TATAGAATAACATCCACTTTGCCTTTCTCTCCACAGGTGTCCACTCCCAGGTCCAACTGCACCTCGGTTC
TATCGATTGAATTCCCGAACCGACAGTCGGTCTCTTCACCAAGGCCATTCGCGCCACCATGGGCTACCCC
TATGATGTGCCTGACTACGCAGATCTCAATGGTGGTGGTGGTGGGTCGACGATGATCGTGGCGGACTCCG
AGTGCCGCGCAGAGCTCAAGGACTACCTGCGGTTCGCCCCGGGCGGCGTCGGCGACTCGGGCCCCGGAGA
GGAGCAGAGGGAGAGCCGGGCTCGGCGAGGCCCTCGAGGGCCCAGCGCCTTCATCCCCGTGGAGGAGGTC
CTTCGGGAGGGGGCTGAGAGCCTCGAGCAGCACCTGGGGCTGGAGGCACTGATGTCCTCTGGGCGAGTAG
ACAACCTGGCAGTGGTGATGGGCCTGCACCCTGACTACTTTACCAGCTTCTGGCGCCTGCACTACCTGCT
GCTGCACACGGATGGTCCCTTGGCCAGCTCCTGGCGCCACTACATTGCCATCATGGCTGCCGCCCGCCAT
CAGTGTTCTTACCTGGTAGGCTCCCACATGGCCGAGTTTCTGCAGACTGGTGGTGACCCTGAGTGGCTGC
TGGGCCTCCACCGGGCCCCCGAGAAGCTGCGCAAACTCAGCGAGATCAACAAGTTGCTGGCGCATCGGCC
ATGGCTCATCACCAAGGAACACATCCAGGCCTTGCTGAAGACCGGCGAGCACACTTGGTCCCTGGCCGAG
CTCATTCAGGCTCTGGTCCTGCTCACCCACTGCCACTCGCTCTCCTCCTTCGTGTTTGGCTGTGGCATCC
TCCCTGAGGGGGATGCAGATGGCAGCCCTGCCCCCCAGGCACCTACACCCCCTAGTGAACAGAGCAGCCC
CCCAAGCAGGGACCCGTTGAACAACTCTGGGGGCTTTGAGTCTGCCCGCGACGTGGAGGCGCTGATGGAG
CGCATGCAGCAGCTGCAGGAGAGCCTGCTGCGGGATGAGGGGACGTCCCAGGAGGAGATGGAGAGCCGCT
TTGAGCTGGAGAAGTCAGAGAGCCTGCTGGTGACCCCCTCAGCTGACATCCTGGAGCCCTCTCCACACCC
AGACATGCTGTGCTTTGTGGAAGACCCTACTTTCGGATATGAGGACTTCACTCGGAGAGGGGCTCAGGCA
CCCCCTACCTTCCGGGCCCAGGATTATACCTGGGAAGACCATGGCTACTCGCTGATCCAGCGGCTTTACC
CTGAGGGTGGGCAGCTGCTGGATGAGAAGTTCCAGGCAGCCTATAGCCTCACCTACAATACCATCGCCAT
GCACAGTGGTGTGGACACCTCCGTGCTCCGCAGGGCCATCTGGAACTATATCCACTGCGTCTTTGGCATC
AGATATGATGACTATGATTATGGGGAGGTGAACCAGCTCCTGGAGCGGAACCTCAAGGTCTATATCAAGA
CAGTGGCCTGCTACCCAGAGAAGACCACCCGAAGAATGTACAACCTCTTCTGGAGGCACTTCCGCCACTC
ACAGAAGGTCCACGTGAACTTGCTGCTCCTGGAGGCGCGCATGCAAGCCGCTCTGCTGTACGCCCTCCGT
GCCATCACCCGCTACATGACCTGAGCGGCCGCTAAGTAAGTAAGGATCCCCAGCTTGGCCGCCATGGCCC
AACTTGTTTATTGCAGCTTATAATGGTTACAAATAAAGCAATAGCATCACAAATTTCACAAATAAAGCAT
TTTTTTCACTGCATTCTAGTTGTGGTTTGTCCAAACTCATCAATGTATCTTATCATGTCTGGATCGGGAA
TTAATTCGGCGCAGCACCATGGCCTGAAATAACCTCTGAAAGAGGAACTTGGTTAGGTACCTTCTGAGGC
GGAAAGAACCAGCTGTGGAATGTGTGTCAGTTAGGGTGTGGAAAGTCCCCAGGCTCCCCAGCAGGCAGAA
GTATGCAAAGCATGCATCTCAATTAGTCAGCAACCAGGTGTGGAAAGTCCCCAGGCTCCCCAGCAGGCAG
AAGTATGCAAAGCATGCATCTCAATTAGTCAGCAACCATAGTCCCGCCCCTAACTCCGCCCATCCCGCCC
CTAACTCCGCCCAGTTCCGCCCATTCTCCGCCCCATGGCTGACTAATTTTTTTTATTTATGCAGAGGCCG
AGGCCGCCTCGGCCTCTGAGCTATTCCAGAAGTAGTGAGGAGGCTTTTTTGGAGGCCTAGGCTTTTGCAA
AAAGCTGTTAACAGCTTGGCACTGGCCGTCGTTTTACAACGTCGTGACTGGGAAAACCCTGGCGTTACCC
AACTTAATCGCCTTGCAGCACATCCCCCTTTCGCCAGCTGGCGTAATAGCGAAGAGGCCCGCACCGATCG
CCCTTCCCAACAGTTGCGCAGCCTGAATGGCGAATGGCGCCTGATGCGGTATTTTCTCCTTACGCATCTG
TGCGGTATTTCACACCGCATA
[142 nt withheld, positions 3312-3453]
C
[141 nt withheld, positions 3455-3595]
CCTTTGACGTTGGAGTCCACGTTCTTT
[37 nt withheld, positions 3623-3659]
ACCCTATCTCGGGCTATTCTTTTGATTTATAAGGGATTTTGCCGATTTCGGCCTATTGGTTAAAAAATGA
GCTGATTTAACAAAAATTTAACGCGAATTTTAACAAAATATTAACGTTTACAATTTTATGGTGCACTCTC
AGTACAATCTGCTCTGATGCCGCATAGTTAAGCCAGCCCCGACACCCGCCAACACCCGCTGACGCGCCCT
GACGGGCTTGTCTGCTCCCGGCATCCGCTTACAGACAAGCTGTGACCGTCTCCGGGAGCTGCATGTGTCA
GAGGTTTTCACCGTCATCACCGAAACGCGCGAGACGAAAGGGCCTCGTGATACGCCTATTTTTATAGGTT
AATGTCATGATAATAATGGTTTCTTAGACGTCAGGTGGCACTTTTCGGGGAAATGTGCGCGGAACCCCTA
TTTGTTTATTTTTCTAAATACATTCAAATATGTATCCGCTCATGAGACAATAACCCTGATAAATGCTTCA
ATAATATTGAAAAAGGAAGAGTATGAGTATTCAACATTTCCGTGTCGCCCTTATTCCCTTTTTTGCGGCA
TTTTGCCTTCCTGTTTTTGCTCACCCAGAAACGCTGGTGAAAGTAAAAGATGCTGAAGATCAGTTGGGTG
CACGAGTGGGTTACATCGAACTGGATCTCAACAGCGGTAAGATCCTTGAGAGTTTTCGCCCCGAAGAACG
TTTTCCAATGATGAGCACTTTTAAAGTTCTGCTATGTGGCGCGGTATTATCCCGTATTGACGCCGGGCAA
GAGCAACTCGGTCGCCGCATACACTATTCTCAGAATGACTTGGTTGAGTACTCACCAGTCACAGAAAAGC
ATCTTACGGATGGCATGACAGTAAGAGAATTATGCAGTGCTGCCATAACCATGAGTGATAACACTGCGGC
CAACTTACTTCTGACAACGATCGGAGGACCGAAGGAGCTAACCGCTTTTTTGCACAACATGGGGGATCAT
GTAACTCGCCTTGATCGTTGGGAACCGGAGCTGAATGAAGCCATACCAAACGACGAGCGTGACACCACGA
TGCCTGTAGCAATGGCAACAACGTTGCGCAAACTATTAACTGGCGAACTACTTACTCTAGCTTCCCGGCA
ACAATTAATAGACTGGATGGAGGCGGATAAAGTTGCAGGACCACTTCTGCGCTCGGCCCTTCCGGCTGGC
TGGTTTATTGCTGATAAATCTGGAGCCGGTGAGCGTGGGTCTCGCGGTATCATTGCAGCACTGGGGCCAG
ATGGTAAGCCCTCCCGTATCGTAGTTATCTACACGACGGGGAGTCAGGCAACTATGGATGAACGAAATAG
ACAGATCGCTGAGATAGGTGCCTCACTGATTAAGCATTGGTAACTGTCAGACCAAGTTTACTCATATATA
CTTTAGATTGATTTAAAACTTCATTTTTAATTTAAAAGGATCTAGGTGAAGATCCTTTTTGATAATCTCA
TGACCAAAATCCCTTAACGTGAGTTTTCGTTCCACTGAGCGTCAGACCCCGTAGAAAAGATCAAAGGATC
TTCTTGAGATCCTTTTTTTCTGCGCGTAATCTGCTGCTTGCAAACAAAAAAACCACCGCTACCAGCGGTG
GTTTGTTTGCCGGATCAAGAGCTACCAACTCTTTTTCCGAAGGTAACTGGCTTCAGCAGAGCGCAGATAC
CAAATACTGTTCTTCTAGTGTAGCCGTAGTTAGGCCACCACTTCAAGAACTCTGTAGCACCGCCTACATA
CCTCGCTCTGCTAATCCTGTTACCAGTGGCTGCTGCCAGTGGCGATAAGTCGTGTCTTACCGGGTTGGAC
TCAAGACGATAGTTACCGGATAAGGCGCAGCGGTCGGGCTGAACGGGGGGTTCGTGCACACAGCCCAGCT
TGGAGCGAACGACCTACACCGAACTGAGATACCTACAGCGTGAGCTATGAGAAAGCGCCACGCTTCCCGA
AGGGAGAAAGGCGGACAGGTATCCGGTAAGCGGCAGGGTCGGAACAGGAGAGCGCACGAGGGAGCTTCCA
GGGGGAAACGCCTGGTATCTTTATAGTCCTGTCGGGTTTCGCCACCTCTGACTTGAGCGTCGATTTTTGT
GATGCTCGTCAGGGGGGCGGAGCCTATGGAAAAACGCCAGCAACGCGGCCTTTTTACGGTTCCTGGCCTT
TTGCTGGCCTTTTGCTCACATGTTCTTTCCTGCGTTATCCCCTGATTCTGTGGATAACCGTATTACCGCC
TTTGAGTGAGCTGATACCGCTCGCCGCAGCCGAACGACCGAGCGCAGCGAGTCAGTGAGCGAGGAAGCGG
AAGAGCGCCCAATACGCAAACCGCCTCTCCCCGCGCGTTGGCCGATTCATTAATGCAGCTGGCACGACAG
GTTTCCCGACTGGAAAGCGGGCAGTGAGCGCAACGCAATTAATGTGAGTTAGCTCACTCATTAGGCACCC
CAGGCTTTACACTTTATGCTTCCGGCTCGTATGTTGTGTGGAATTGTGAGCGGATAACAATTTCACACAG
GAAACAGCTATGACATGATTACGAATTAA
